>Addgene plasmid #62636 | pcDNA3.1-CHRFAM7ADelta2bp-mGFP | addgene partial sequence | sequence record 106095 | CMV-F 5'-CGCAAATGGGCGGTAGGCGTG-3'
CTATATAAGCAGAGCTCTCTGGCTAACTAGAGAACCCACTGCTTACTGGCTTATCGAAATTAATACGACT
CACTATAGGGAGACCCAAGCTGGCTAGCGTTTAAACTTAAGCTTGGTACCGAGCTCGGATCCACTAGTCC
AGTGTGGTGGAATTGCCCTTCTCGGTGCCCCTTGCCATTTTCCAGCCGCGCTCCCACGAGGGTCACGGCG
GCGGGGAGAGGTGGAGCCGCGAGAGCTCGGCCGGGGGCCCCGCCTGGTGGTCGCGGCCATGACAGCGGCT
CGGGACAGGCTCCTTTTCCGCGCCCCTCCCGCCGGAGGTGAGGGGAAGATGTCCATGTCAGGGTTCAAGG
CCAAACCGAAGTTACTGGCCTCTATCTTCCAGGAGAACCAGGAGCCACAGCCGCGGCTCACGCCCCACCG
CAACATTAAGATTACAAGTGGACACCTGAGTCAGCAGGACCTGGAATCCCAGATGAGAGAGCTTATCTAC
ACGACTCAGATCTTGTTGTCACCCCCATTATTGACAATCCAAAGGTGCAGAAAGCACTCTGACAAATAAT
GAAACAACCACCATCGGTTAAATTTGATGCAAAAATATTGCATCTACCAGCATTTTCAGTTCCAATTGCT
AATCCAGCATTTGTGGATAGCTGCAAACTGTGATATTGCTGATGAGCGCTTTGACGCCACATTCCACACT
AACGTGTTGGTGAATTCTTCTGGGCATTGCCAGTACCTGCCTCCAGGCATATTCAAGAGTTCCTG
