>Addgene plasmid #62636 | pcDNA3.1-CHRFAM7ADelta2bp-mGFP | addgene partial sequence | sequence record 106098 | BGH-rev 5'-TAGAAGGCACAGTCGAGG-3'
GGGCCCTCTAGACTCGAGCGGCCGCCACTGTGCTGGATATCTGCAGAATTGCCCTTCCTTGCCCATCTGT
GAGTTTTCCACATGTACAGAACCAGGCGTGGTTACGCAAAGTCTTTGGACACGGCCTCCACGAAGTTGGG
AGCCGACATCAGGATGCCGATGGTGCAGATGATGGTGAAGACCGAGAAGGCCATGAGGCACAGGCGGTCC
ACCACACAGGCGGCGAACTTCCACTCGCTGCA
