>Addgene plasmid #62636 | pcDNA3.1-CHRFAM7ADelta2bp-mGFP | addgene partial sequence | sequence record 106752 | EXFP-internal-F 5'-ACGACGGCAACTACAAGACC-3'
TCGAGGGCGACACCCTGGTGAACCGCATCGAGCTGAAGGGCATCGACTTCAAGGAGGACGGCAACATCCT
GGGGCACAAGCTGGAGTACAACTACAACAGCCACAACGTCTATATCATGGCCGACAAGCAGAAGAACGGC
ATCAAGGTGAACTTCAAGATCCGCCACAACATCGAGGACGGCAGCGTGCAGCTCGCCGACCACTACCAGC
AGAACACCCCCATCGGCGACGGCCCCGTGCTGCTGCCCGACAACCACTACCTGAGCACCCAGTCCAAGCT
TAGCAAAGACCCCAACGAGAAGCGCGATCACATGGTCCTGCTGGAGTTCGTGACCGCCGCCGGGATCACT
CTCGGCATGGACGAGCTGTACAAGGCAGGCGCCTCCCCCACGCACGATGAGCACCTCCTGCACGGCGGGC
AACCCCCCGAGGGGGACCCGGACTTGGCCAAGATCCTGGAGGAGGTCCGCTACATTGCCAACCGCTTCCG
CTGCCAGGACGAAAGCGAGGCGGTCTGCAGCGAGTGGAAGTTCGCCGCCTGTGTGGTGGACCGCCTGTGC
CTCATGGCCTTCTCGGTCTTCACCATCATCTGCACCATCGGCATCCTGATGTCGGCTCCCAACTTCGTGG
AGGCCGTGTCCAAAGACTTTGCGTAACCACGCCTGGTTCTGTACATGTGGAAAACTCACAGATGGGCAAG
GAAGGGCAATTCTGCAGATATCCAGCACAGTGGCGGCCGCTCGAGTCTAGAGGGCCCGTTTAAACCCGCT
GATCAGCCTCGACTGTGCCTTCTAGTTGCCAGCCATCTGTTGTTTGCCCCTCCCCCGTGCCTTCCTTGAC
CCTGGAAGGTGCCACTCCCACTGTCCTTTCCTAATAAAATGAGGAAATTGCATCGCATTGTCTGAGTAGG
TGTCATTCTATTCTGGGGGGTGGGGTGGGGCAGGACAGCAAGGGGGAGGATTGGGAAGACAATAGCAGGC
ATGCTGGGGATGCGGTGGGCTCTATGGCTTCTGAGGCGGAAAGAACCAGCTGGG
