>Addgene plasmid #62636 | pcDNA3.1-CHRFAM7ADelta2bp-mGFP | addgene partial sequence | sequence record 106761 | EXFP-R 5'-GTCTTGTAGTTGCCGTCGTC-3'
GCGCTCCTGGACGTAGCCTTCGGGCATGGCGGACTTGAAGAAGTCGTGCTGCTTCATGTGGTCGGGGTAG
CGGCTGAAGCACTGCACGCCGTAGGTCAGGGTGGTCACGAGGGTGGGCCAGGGCACGGGCAGCTTGCCGG
TGGTGCAGATGAACTTCAGGGTCAGCTTGCCGTAGGTGGCATCGCCCTCGCCCTCGCCGGACACGCTGAA
CTTGTGGCCGTTTACGTCGCCGTCCAGCTCGACCAGGATGGGCACCACCCCGGTGAACAGCTCCTCGCCC
TTGCTCACCATGGCGCCAGCGCAGGCCATGCGGCCACACACTACCCCAGAGTCGGGGGTCGGGACACAGT
GCACGCCGTCCAGGCCGCGGAAGCCGATGTACAGCAGGTTCCCGTTGCTGGCGGGCGGCGGCGCCACGGC
GCTCATCTCCACACTGGCCAGGCTGCAGCGCCGCTGCTTGTGCTGGCAGGCCGGGCGCACCTTGTCCTCC
CCGGGCCTCTTCATTCGCAGGAACCACGCGCACCAGTTCAGAAGGATGACTCTGGTCCACTTGGGCATCT
TGCCCCCGTCGGGGTCGTGGTGGTGGTACTGCAGCACGATCACCGTCACCACCACCGAGAGGCCCACGAT
GATCATGGTGCTGGCGAAGTACTGGGCTATCAATGGTACCGAATCGGATGTTGCGGGCATGATCTCAGCC
ACGAGCAGCATGAAGACGGTAAGAGAGAGTAAGACTGTTATCCCCAGGGAAATCTTCTCCCCGGAATCTG
CAGGAAGCAGGAACACCAGCAGGGCGAGGGCGGAGATGAGCACACAGGGGATCAGCAGGTTGAGGCCATA
GTAGAGTGTCCTGCGGCGCATGGTCACTGTGAAGGTGACATCAGGGTAGGGCTCTTTGCAGCACTCATAG
AACCTTTCACTCCTCTTGCCGGGGATTCCCACTAGGTCCCATTCTCCATTGGGGATATAGCCACTGATAT
CTGCCTCCTGCATCTGCAGATCCAAGGACCAGCCTCCGTAAGACCAGGACCCAAACTTGTTTGCAGTGCT
GCACATCAA
