[The description below was written by a language model from this plasmid's Addgene catalogue record.]
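Description:
pcDNA3.1-CHRFAM7ADelta2bp-mGFP is a mammalian expression plasmid built on the Invitrogen pcDNA3.1 backbone (about 5.6 kb without insert). It is maintained in E. coli as a high-copy plasmid under ampicillin selection, and the record lists hygromycin as the selectable marker for mammalian cells, which would permit selection of stable transfectants. No feature table is provided, so details of the origins of replication and polyadenylation signals are not itemised. The use of CMV-forward and BGH-reverse sequencing primers is consistent with the standard pcDNA3.1 arrangement, in which the insert sits between the CMV promoter and the bovine growth hormone polyadenylation region.

The insert is human CHRFAM7A, the partially duplicated form of the alpha7 neuronal nicotinic acetylcholine receptor gene (also called dupAlpha7 or dhAlpha7), driven by the strong constitutive CMV promoter. This version carries the naturally described 2-bp deletion in exon 6, which shifts the translational reading frame. Rather than being tagged at a terminus, the protein has monomeric EGFP inserted within the intracellular loop between the M3 and M4 transmembrane segments. This position is commonly chosen for nicotinic receptor subunits because it tends to interfere less with assembly and with the extracellular ligand-binding and pore-forming regions.

The construct is intended for fluorescent visualisation of the deletion variant of the duplicated alpha7 subunit in transfected mammalian cells. In the associated work, this supports studies of whether duplicated alpha7 subunits assemble with full-length alpha7 and contribute to functional nicotinic receptors. The cloning method is not recorded.
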