Addgene plasmid #62636: pcDNA3.1-CHRFAM7ADelta2bp-mGFP
Purpose: mammalian expression of human duplicated Alpha7-2 bp deletion (CHRFAM7A-∆2bp) with mEGFP fused into M3-M4 loop
Depositing lab: Henry Lester. Depositing organization: California Institute of Technology. Publication: The duplicated alpha7 subunits assemble and form functional nicotinic receptors with the full-length alpha7. Wang Y, Xiao C, Indersmitten T, Freedman R, Leonard S, Lester HA. J Biol Chem. 2014 Sep 19;289(38):26451-63. doi: 10.1074/jbc.M114.582858. Epub 2014 Jul 23. PubMed 25056953.
Backbone
  Vector backbone: pcDNA3.1
  Backbone manufacturer: Invitrogen
  Backbone size w/o insert (bp): 5600
  Vector type: Mammalian Expression
  Selectable markers: Hygromycin
Growth in bacteria
  Bacterial resistance: Ampicillin, 100 μg/mL
  Growth temperature: 37°C
  Growth strain: Top10
  Copy number: High Copy
Gene/Insert
  Gene/Insert name: CHRFAM7A (alt names: dhAlpha7; Human Alpha7 neuronal nicotinic acetylcholine receptor gene with partial duplication)
  Species: H. sapiens (human)
  Mutation: there is a 2-bp deletion in exon 6 of CHRFAM7A causing a frameshift in translation
  Entrez Gene: CHRFAM7A (a.k.a. CHRNA7, CHRNA7-DR1, D-10, NACHRA7)
  Promoter: CMV
  Tag / fusion protein: mEGFP inserted in M3-M4 loop
  Cloning method: Unknown
  Sequencing primers: 5′ CMV-F; 3′ BGH Reverse
Terms and licenses: Academic/Nonprofit Terms; Industry Terms: Not Available to Industry
How to cite: pcDNA3.1-CHRFAM7ADelta2bp-mGFP was a gift from Henry Lester (Addgene plasmid # 62636 ; http://n2t.net/addgene:62636 ; RRID:Addgene_62636)
